Addgene plasmid #198321: TwinStrep-SUMO-Pnf
Purpose: For affinity purification of Pnf payload
Depositing lab: Feng Zhang. Depositing organization: Broad Institute. Publication: Programmable protein delivery with a bacterial contractile injection system. Kreitz J, Friedrich MJ, Guru A, Lash B, Saito M, Macrae RK, Zhang F. Nature. 2023 Apr;616(7956):357-364. doi: 10.1038/s41586-023-05870-7. Epub 2023 Mar 29. PubMed 36991127.
Backbone
  Vector backbone: TwinStrep-SUMO
  Vector type: Bacterial Expression
Growth in bacteria
  Bacterial resistance: Ampicillin, 100 μg/mL
  Growth temperature: 37°C
  Growth strain: DH5alpha
  Copy number: High Copy
Gene/Insert
  Gene/Insert name: TwinStrep-SUMO-Pnf
  Species: Photorhabdus asymbiotica
  Cloning method: Restriction Enzyme; 5′ cloning site Unknown (unknown if destroyed); 3′ cloning site Unknown (unknown if destroyed)
Terms and licenses: Academic/Nonprofit Terms; Industry Terms: Not Available to Industry
How to cite: TwinStrep-SUMO-Pnf was a gift from Feng Zhang (Addgene plasmid # 198321 ; http://n2t.net/addgene:198321 ; RRID:Addgene_198321)
