[The description below was written by a language model from this plasmid's Addgene catalogue record and pLannotate feature annotations shown in this document.]
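Description:
TwinStrep-SUMO-Pnf is a 7.1 kb bacterial expression plasmid for producing and affinity-purifying Pnf, a payload protein from Photorhabdus asymbiotica studied in the context of a bacterial contractile injection system used for programmable protein delivery. The backbone has a pET-like, pBR322-derived architecture. It carries a ColE1/pMB1-type origin with the bom mobilisation region and the rop gene, an AmpR (β-lactamase) cassette with its own promoter for ampicillin selection, and several leftover fragments of the tetracycline resistance gene that are non-functional remnants of the parental vector. The catalogue lists the plasmid as high copy, although rop is normally associated with reduced copy number.

The expression cassette lies on the reverse strand. A T7 promoter with an adjacent lac operator drives transcription, followed by the T7 gene 10 ribosome binding site, and a T7 terminator closes the unit. A plasmid-borne lacI gene supplies repressor, so expression should be IPTG-inducible in a host that provides T7 RNA polymerase. The annotated coding elements include short matches to a His/TEV-type composite tag and a thrombin cleavage site, followed by a yeast SMT3-derived SUMO domain.

The Twin-Strep tag named in the construct is not annotated, and neither is the Pnf coding sequence. Pnf presumably occupies the roughly 1 kb unannotated stretch between SUMO and the terminator. The Twin-Strep tag would allow capture on Strep-Tactin-type resin. The SUMO moiety generally improves solubility and can be removed with a SUMO protease to release the payload. The cloning sites are not recorded.
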