Features (pLannotate 1.2.2; 21 found; start..end, strand, type, name):
      7..35      +  promoter       tet promoter: E. coli promoter for tetracycline efflux protein gene
     83..187     +  CDS            TcR (fragment): tetracycline efflux protein; tet; confers resistance to tetracycline
    210..257     -  terminator     T7 terminator: transcription terminator for bacteriophage T7 RNA polymerase
    265..302     -  CDS            SET1 (fragment): solubility-enhancement tag derived from T7 phage gene 10B
   1345..1637    -  CDS            SUMO (fragment): cleavable ubiquitin-like protein tag; S. cerevisiae SMT3 (truncated)
   1734..1751    -  CDS            thrombin site: thrombin recognition and cleavage site
   1762..1778    -  CDS            capTEV™ (fragment): composite tag for in vivo biotinylation, TEV protease cleavage, and 6xHis tagging
   1797..1819    -  RBS            RBS: efficient ribosome binding site from bacteriophage T7 gene 10 (Olins and Rangwala, 1989)
   1834..1858    -  protein_bind   lac operator: The lac repressor binds to the lac operator to inhibit transcription in E. coli. This inhibition can be relieved by adding lactose or isopropyl-β-D-thiogalactopyranoside (IPTG). lac repressor encoded by lacI
   1859..1877    -  promoter       T7 promoter: promoter for bacteriophage T7 RNA polymerase
   1899..2178    +  CDS            TcR (fragment): tetracycline efflux protein; tet; confers resistance to tetracycline
   2186..2263    +  promoter       lacI promoter: lacI
   2264..3346    +  CDS            lacI: lac repressor; lacI; The lac repressor binds to the lac operator to inhibit transcription in E. coli. This inhibition can be relieved by adding lactose or isopropyl-β-D-thiogalactopyranoside (IPTG).
   3359..3380    +  protein_bind   CAP binding site: CAP binding activates transcription in the presence of cAMP. E. coli catabolite activator protein
   3395..4019    +  CDS            TcR (fragment): tetracycline efflux protein; tet; confers resistance to tetracycline
   4261..4641    -  CDS            YPB1_ECOLX: Protein predicted: Swiss-Prot protein existence level 4. From Escherichia coli.
   4658..4849    +  CDS            rop: Rop protein, which maintains plasmids at low copy number; rop
   4951..5090    +  misc_feature   bom: basis of mobility region from pBR322
   5276..5864    -  rep_origin     ori: high-copy-number ColE1/pMB1/pBR322/pUC origin of replication
   6035..6895    -  CDS            AmpR: β-lactamase; bla; confers resistance to ampicillin, carbenicillin, and related antibiotics
   6896..7000    -  promoter       AmpR promoter: bla
>Addgene plasmid #198321 | TwinStrep-SUMO-Pnf | addgene full sequence | sequence record 388752 | Addgene NGS Result
TCATGTTTGACAGCTTATCATCGATAAGCTTTAATGCGGTAGTTTATCACAGTTAAATTGCTAACGCAGT
CAGGCACCGTGTATGAAATCTAACAATGCGCTCATCGTCATCCTCGGCACCGTCACCCTGGATGCTGTAG
GCATAGGCTTGGTTATGCCGGTACTGCCGGGCCTCTTGCGGGATATCCGGATATAGTTCCTCCTTTCAGC
AAAAAACCCCTCAAGACCCGTTTAGAGGCCCCAAGGGGTTATGCTAGTTATTGCTCAGCGGTGGCAGCAG
CCAACTCAGCTTCCTTTCGGGCCTCGAGTGCGGCCGCTTATAACAACCGTTTTTTAAGTGAATTAATGGC
CTTAACAGTATTTCCCTGCTTACCTGATGAAACGATAACATCTTCCGATAGTACCTTAACGTTCACCTTT
CCTTTATCGTCCTTAGCCAGCAACGCATAACTGTAGCCAGCTCTAATAGCAGGTTTTTCAGGCTTAATTT
CGTCATAATTAAAAACACCAACATTTTCTGCCATTTTATCAATCAGCACTCCCGGTTTTCCCATATAGGT
AATAACACTCTGATCATAATTTGCAAAAATATTCACTAAATCGTTATTCTGTTCACCAACCGTCATAGGT
TCACTATCCGGCGAAAGGGCTTGATGGCTCAGATAGGTAGCAACAACACCCTGCCTGCCTGTTTTCCATT
CATTATTACCCGGTTTCTGCCCCGTATGATAGGCAAAAAAATAGCCATTTTTCACCGAATATACCATAGT
ACAACCGCTCAATGCTCCAGACGTGACAATAACCGGGGACCCATGCTGAATATCCTTCAAAGCAATTCTT
ATTCCCACGGTTCCCGATGCACCATTAACCACATTAACACCCATAATATTGGAATCCAGCGTATTTTTCC
CCCAATGTACGCCTATTGATCCTGAACCCGACTCTGATGATGTCACCTGATCACCACGAAATCCTGCAAT
AACACCATAAAAAGGGTCTAGATGATTGGAGTGACTATCAGCTTTCAAAGGCTCCGCATCTGTAAGTTGA
TGGCTGCTGTCATAACGATGAGCTATAACTGGGATGTCAATTGACACATCCTTACTACCTACTAATAATC
CCTTATTCATCAACGGGGAAATATGCCCTTTATTAAGACTCCTATCCGCAAGATGTTGTCTCAATCCTTT
GATTTTCCTAATCTTATGGCCTTCGTAAGGCTGGTTTTCACCATTTGAAAGTTCAAGGTGCCCATCAAAA
GAGGTTGATGATGGCGGTTTCTTCGCAGTATTTTTAGTACGTTGTGTGGCTACGGTCTGAGGATTAGCAT
ATTTTAACATGGATCCACCAATCTGTTCTCTGTGAGCCTCAATAATATCGTTATCCTCCATGTCCAAATC
TTCAGGGGTCTGATCAGCTTGGATTCTAATACCGTCGTACAAGAATCTTAAGGAGTCCATTTCCTTACCC
TGTCTTTTAGCGAACGCTTCCATCAGCCTTCTTAAAGGAGTGGTCTTTTTGATCTTGAAGAAGATCTCTG
AAGATCCATCGGACACCTTTAAATTGATGTGAGTCTCAGGCTTGACTTCTGGCTTGACCTCTGGCTTAGC
TTCTTGATTGACTTCTGAGTCCGACATTTTCTCAAACTGAGGGTGTGACCATGCACTACCACCTGAACCA
CCACCGCTACCACCACCTTTTTCAAACTGCGGATGGCTCCAGCTAGCCATATGGCTGCCGCGCGGCACCA
GGCCGCTGCTGTGATGATGATGATGATGGCTGCTGCCCATGGTATATCTCCTTCTTAAAGTTAAACAAAA
TTATTTCTAGAGGGGAATTGTTATCCGCTCACAATTCCCCTATAGTGAGTCGTATTAATTTCGCGGGATC
GAGATCTCGATCCTCTACGCCGGACGCATCGTGGCCGGCATCACCGGCGCCACAGGTGCGGTTGCTGGCG
CCTATATCGCCGACATCACCGATGGGGAAGATCGGGCTCGCCACTTCGGGCTCATGAGCGCTTGTTTCGG
CGTGGGTATGGTGGCAGGCCCCGTGGCCGGGGGACTGTTGGGCGCCATCTCCTTGCATGCACCATTCCTT
GCGGCGGCGGTGCTCAACGGCCTCAACCTACTACTGGGCTGCTTCCTAATGCAGGAGTCGCATAAGGGAG
AGCGTCGAGATCCCGGACACCATCGAATGGCGCAAAACCTTTCGCGGTATGGCATGATAGCGCCCGGAAG
AGAGTCAATTCAGGGTGGTGAATGTGAAACCAGTAACGTTATACGATGTCGCAGAGTATGCCGGTGTCTC
TTATCAGACCGTTTCCCGCGTGGTGAACCAGGCCAGCCACGTTTCTGCGAAAACGCGGGAAAAAGTGGAA
GCGGCGATGGCGGAGCTGAATTACATTCCCAACCGCGTGGCACAACAACTGGCGGGCAAACAGTCGTTGC
TGATTGGCGTTGCCACCTCCAGTCTGGCCCTGCACGCGCCGTCGCAAATTGTCGCGGCGATTAAATCTCG
CGCCGATCAACTGGGTGCCAGCGTGGTGGTGTCGATGGTAGAACGAAGCGGCGTCGAAGCCTGTAAAGCG
GCGGTGCACAATCTTCTCGCGCAACGCGTCAGTGGGCTGATCATTAACTATCCGCTGGATGACCAGGATG
CCATTGCTGTGGAAGCTGCCTGCACTAATGTTCCGGCGTTATTTCTTGATGTCTCTGACCAGACACCCAT
CAACAGTATTATTTTCTCCCATGAAGACGGTACGCGACTGGGCGTGGAGCATCTGGTCGCATTGGGTCAC
CAGCAAATCGCGCTGTTAGCGGGCCCATTAAGTTCTGTCTCGGCGCGTCTGCGTCTGGCTGGCTGGCATA
AATATCTCACTCGCAATCAAATTCAGCCGATAGCGGAACGGGAAGGCGACTGGAGTGCCATGTCCGGTTT
TCAACAAACCATGCAAATGCTGAATGAGGGCATCGTTCCCACTGCGATGCTGGTTGCCAACGATCAGATG
GCGCTGGGCGCAATGCGCGCCATTACCGAGTCCGGGCTGCGCGTTGGTGCGGATATCTCGGTAGTGGGAT
ACGACGATACCGAAGACAGCTCATGTTATATCCCGCCGTTAACCACCATCAAACAGGATTTTCGCCTGCT
GGGGCAAACCAGCGTGGACCGCTTGCTGCAACTCTCTCAGGGCCAGGCGGTGAAGGGCAATCAGCTGTTG
CCCGTCTCACTGGTGAAAAGAAAAACCACCCTGGCGCCCAATACGCAAACCGCCTCTCCCCGCGCGTTGG
CCGATTCATTAATGCAGCTGGCACGACAGGTTTCCCGACTGGAAAGCGGGCAGTGAGCGCAACGCAATTA
ATGTAAGTTAGCTCACTCATTAGGCACCGGGATCTCGACCGATGCCCTTGAGAGCCTTCAACCCAGTCAG
CTCCTTCCGGTGGGCGCGGGGCATGACTATCGTCGCCGCACTTATGACTGTCTTCTTTATCATGCAACTC
GTAGGACAGGTGCCGGCAGCGCTCTGGGTCATTTTCGGCGAGGACCGCTTTCGCTGGAGCGCGACGATGA
TCGGCCTGTCGCTTGCGGTATTCGGAATCTTGCACGCCCTCGCTCAAGCCTTCGTCACTGGTCCCGCCAC
CAAACGTTTCGGCGAGAAGCAGGCCATTATCGCCGGCATGGCGGCCGACGCGCTGGGCTACGTCTTGCTG
GCGTTCGCGACGCGAGGCTGGATGGCCTTCCCCATTATGATTCTTCTCGCTTCCGGCGGCATCGGGATGC
CCGCGTTGCAGGCCATGCTGTCCAGGCAGGTAGATGACGACCATCAGGGACAGCTTCAAGGATCGCTCGC
GGCTCTTACCAGCCTAACTTCGATCATTGGACCGCTGATCGTCACGGCGATTTATGCCGCCTCGGCGAGC
ACATGGAACGGGTTGGCATGGATTGTAGGCGCCGCCCTATACCTTGTCTGCCTCCCCGCGTTGCGTCGCG
GTGCATGGAGCCGGGCCACCTCGACCTGAATGGAAGCCGGCGGCACCTCGCTAACGGATTCACCACTCCA
AGAATTGGAGCCAATCAATTCTTGCGGAGAACTGTGAATGCGCAAACCAACCCTTGGCAGAACATATCCA
TCGCGTCCGCCATCTCCAGCAGCCGCACGCGGCGCATCTCGGGCAGCGTTGGGTCCTGGCCACGGGTGCG
CATGATCGTGCTCCTGTCGTTGAGGACCCGGCTAGGCTGGCGGGGTTGCCTTACTGGTTAGCAGAATGAA
TCACCGATACGCGAGCGAACGTGAAGCGACTGCTGCTGCAAAACGTCTGCGACCTGAGCAACAACATGAA
TGGTCTTCGGTTTCCGTGTTTCGTAAAGTCTGGAAACGCGGAAGTCAGCGCCCTGCACCATTATGTTCCG
GATCTGCATCGCAGGATGCTGCTGGCTACCCTGTGGAACACCTACATCTGTATTAACGAAGCGCTGGCAT
TGACCCTGAGTGATTTTTCTCTGGTCCCGCCGCATCCATACCGCCAGTTGTTTACCCTCACAACGTTCCA
GTAACCGGGCATGTTCATCATCAGTAACCCGTATCGTGAGCATCCTCTCTCGTTTCATCGGTATCATTAC
CCCCATGAACAGAAATCCCCCTTACACGGAGGCATCAGTGACCAAACAGGAAAAAACCGCCCTTAACATG
GCCCGCTTTATCAGAAGCCAGACATTAACGCTTCTGGAGAAACTCAACGAGCTGGACGCGGATGAACAGG
CAGACATCTGTGAATCGCTTCACGACCACGCTGATGAGCTTTACCGCAGCTGCCTCGCGCGTTTCGGTGA
TGACGGTGAAAACCTCTGACACATGCAGCTCCCGGAGACGGTCACAGCTTGTCTGTAAGCGGATGCCGGG
AGCAGACAAGCCCGTCAGGGCGCGTCAGCGGGTGTTGGCGGGTGTCGGGGCGCAGCCATGACCCAGTCAC
GTAGCGATAGCGGAGTGTATACTGGCTTAACTATGCGGCATCAGAGCAGATTGTACTGAGAGTGCACCAT
TGCGGTGTGAAATACCGCACAGATGCGTAAGGAGAAAATACCGCATCAGGCGCTCTTCCGCTTCCTCGCT
CACTGACTCGCTGCGCTCGGTCGTTCGGCTGCGGCGAGCGGTATCAGCTCACTCAAAGGCGGTAATACGG
TTATCCACAGAATCAGGGGATAACGCAGGAAAGAACATGTGAGCAAAAGGCCAGCAAAAGGCCAGGAACC
GTAAAAAGGCCGCGTTGCTGGCGTTTTTCCATAGGCTCCGCCCCCCTGACGAGCATCACAAAAATCGACG
CTCAAGTCAGAGGTGGCGAAACCCGACAGGACTATAAAGATACCAGGCGTTTCCCCCTGGAAGCTCCCTC
GTGCGCTCTCCTGTTCCGACCCTGCCGCTTACCGGATACCTGTCCGCCTTTCTCCCTTCGGGAAGCGTGG
CGCTTTCTCATAGCTCACGCTGTAGGTATCTCAGTTCGGTGTAGGTCGTTCGCTCCAAGCTGGGCTGTGT
GCACGAACCCCCCGTTCAGCCCGACCGCTGCGCCTTATCCGGTAACTATCGTCTTGAGTCCAACCCGGTA
AGACACGACTTATCGCCACTGGCAGCAGCCACTGGTAACAGGATTAGCAGAGCGAGGTATGTAGGCGGTG
CTACAGAGTTCTTGAAGTGGTGGCCTAACTACGGCTACACTAGAAGGACAGTATTTGGTATCTGCGCTCT
GCTGAAGCCAGTTACCTTCGGAAAAAGAGTTGGTAGCTCTTGATCCGGCAAACAAACCACCGCTGGTAGC
GGTGGTTTTTTTGTTTGCAAGCAGCAGATTACGCGCAGAAAAAAAGGATCTCAAGAAGATCCTTTGATCT
TTTCTACGGGGTCTGACGCTCAGTGGAACGAAAACTCACGTTAAGGGATTTTGGTCATGAGATTATCAAA
AAGGATCTTCACCTAGATCCTTTTAAATTAAAAATGAAGTTTTAAATCAATCTAAAGTATATATGAGTAA
ACTTGGTCTGACAGTTACCAATGCTTAATCAGTGAGGCACCTATCTCAGCGATCTGTCTATTTCGTTCAT
CCATAGTTGCCTGACTCCCCGTCGTGTAGATAACTACGATACGGGAGGGCTTACCATCTGGCCCCAGTGC
TGCAATGATACCGCGAGACCCACGCTCACCGGCTCCAGATTTATCAGCAATAAACCAGCCAGCCGGAAGG
GCCGAGCGCAGAAGTGGTCCTGCAACTTTATCCGCCTCCATCCAGTCTATTAATTGTTGCCGGGAAGCTA
GAGTAAGTAGTTCGCCAGTTAATAGTTTGCGCAACGTTGTTGCCATTGCTGCAGGCATCGTGGTGTCACG
CTCGTCGTTTGGTATGGCTTCATTCAGCTCCGGTTCCCAACGATCAAGGCGAGTTACATGATCCCCCATG
TTGTGCAAAAAAGCGGTTAGCTCCTTCGGTCCTCCGATCGTTGTCAGAAGTAAGTTGGCCGCAGTGTTAT
CACTCATGGTTATGGCAGCACTGCATAATTCTCTTACTGTCATGCCATCCGTAAGATGCTTTTCTGTGAC
TGGTGAGTACTCAACCAAGTCATTCTGAGAATAGTGTATGCGGCGACCGAGTTGCTCTTGCCCGGCGTCA
ACACGGGATAATACCGCGCCACATAGCAGAACTTTAAAAGTGCTCATCATTGGAAAACGTTCTTCGGGGC
GAAAACTCTCAAGGATCTTACCGCTGTTGAGATCCAGTTCGATGTAACCCACTCGTGCACCCAACTGATC
TTCAGCATCTTTTACTTTCACCAGCGTTTCTGGGTGAGCAAAAACAGGAAGGCAAAATGCCGCAAAAAAG
GGAATAAGGGCGACACGGAAATGTTGAATACTCATACTCTTCCTTTTTCAATATTATTGAAGCATTTATC
AGGGTTATTGTCTCATGAGCGGATACATATTTGAATGTATTTAGAAAAATAAACAAATAGGGGTTCCGCG
CACATTTCCCCGAAAAGTGCCACCTGACGTCTAAGAAACCATTATTATCATGACATTAACCTATAAAAAT
AGGCGTATCACGAGGCCCTTTCGTCTTCAAGAATTC
